>Addgene plasmid #154871 | pAAV-hSyn-fDIO-HA-KORD-IRES-mCitrine-WPREpA | addgene full sequence | sequence record 308834 | Addgene NGS Result
CACTGAGGCCGCCCGGGCGTCGGGCGACCTTTGGTCGCCCGGCCTCAGTGAGCGAGCGAGCGCGCAGAGA
GGGAGTGGCCAACTCCATCACTAGGGGTTCCTGCGGCCGCACGCGTGTGTCTAGACTGCAGAGGGCCCTG
CGTATGAGTGCAAGTGGGTTTTAGGACCAGGATGAGGCGGGGTGGGGGTGCCTACCTGACGACCGACCCC
GACCCACTGGACAAGCACCCAACCCCCATTCCCCAAATTGCGCATCCCCTATCAGAGAGGGGGAGGGGAA
ACAGGATGCGGCGAGGCGCGTGCGCACTGCCAGCTTCAGCACCGCGGACAGTGCCTTCGCCCCCGCCTGG
CGGCGCGCGCCACCGCCGCCTCAGCACTGAAGGCGCGCTGACGTCACTCGCCGGTCCCCCGCAAACTCCC
CTTCCCGGCCACCTTGGTCGCGTCCGCGCCGCCGCCGGCCCAGCCGGACCGCACCACGCGAGGCGCGAGA
TAGGGGGGCACGGGCGCGACCATCTGCGCTGCGGCGCCGGCGACTCAGCGCTGCCTCAGTCTGCGGTGGG
CAGCGGAGGAGTCGTGTCGTGCCTGAGAGCGCAGTCGAGAAGGTACCGGATCCTCTAGAGTCGACTCCGG
AGAAGTTCCTATTCTCTAGAAAGTATAGGAACTTCGCAGAATGGTAGCTGGATTGTAGCTGCTATTAGCA
ATATGAAACCTCTTAGAAGTTCCTATTCTTCAAAAGGTATAGGAACTTCGGCGCGCCCTATCACTTGTAC
AGCTCGTCCATGCCGAGAGTGATCCCGGCGGCGGTCACGAACTCCAGCAGGACCATGTGATCGCGCTTCT
CGTTGGGGTCTTTGCTCAGTTTGGACTGGTAGCTCAGGTAGTGGTTGTCGGGCAGCAGCACGGGGCCGTC
GCCGATGGGGGTGTTCTGCTGGTAGTGGTCGGCGAGCTGCACGCTGCCGTCCTCGATGTTGTGGCGGATC
TTGAAGTTCACCTTGATGCCGTTCTTCTGCTTGTCGGCCATGATATAGACGTTGTGGCTGTTGTAGTTGT
ACTCCAGCTTGTGCCCCAGGATGTTGCCGTCCTCCTTGAAGTCGATGCCCTTCAGCTCGATGCGGTTCAC
CAGGGTGTCGCCCTCGAACTTCACCTCGGCGCGGGTCTTGTAGTTGCCGTCGTCCTTGAAGAAGATGGTG
CGCTCCTGGACGTAGCCTTCGGGCATGGCGGACTTGAAGAAGTCGTGCTGCTTCATGTGGTCGGGGTAGC
GGGCGAAGCACATCAGGCCGTAGCCGAAGGTGGTCACGAGGGTGGGCCAGGGCACGGGCAGCTTGCCGGT
GGTGCAGATGAACTTCAGGGTCAGCTTGCCGTAGGTGGCATCGCCCTCGCCCTCGCCGGACACGCTGAAC
TTGTGGCCGTTTACGTCGCCGTCCAGCTCGACCAGGATGGGCACCACCCCGGTGAACAGCTCCTCGCCCT
TGCTCACCATGGTGGCTTATCATCGTGTTTTTCAAAGGAAAACCACGTCCCCGTGGTTCGGGGGGCCTAG
ACGTTTTTTTAACCTCGACTAAACACATGTAAAGCATGTGCACCGAGGCCCCAGATCAGATCCCATACAA
TGGGGTACCTTCTGGGCATCCTTCAGCCCCTTGTTGAATACGCTTGAGGAGAGCCATTTGACTCTTTCCA
CAACTATCCAACTCACAACGTGGCACTGGGGTTGTGCCGCCTTTGCAGGTGTATCTTATACACGTGGCTT
TTGGCCGCAGAGGCACCTGTCGCCAGGTGGGGGGTTCCGCTGCCTGCAAAGGGTCGCTACAGACGTTGTT
TGTCTTCAAGAAGCTTCCAGAGGAACTGCTTCCTTCACGACATTCAACAGACCTTGCATTCCTTTGGCGA
GAGGGGAAAGACCCCTAGGAATGCTCGTCAAGAAGACAGGGCCAGGTTTCCGGGCCCTCACATTGCCAAA
AGACGGCAATATGGTGGAAAATAACATATAGACAAACGCACACCGGCCTTATTCCAAGCGGCTTCGGCCA
GTAACGTTAGGGGGGGGGGAGGGAGAGGGGCGATATCGCGGCCGCTCATACTGGTTTATTCATCCCATCG
ATGTCCCTCAGGTAAGCAGGATCCTGAACTGTATTTCGGACTCTGCTAGTGCTCTGCCGCTCCATCCTCA
TCTTCAGTGGAAAGCAGAAGTCCCGGAAACACCGCTTGAAGTTTTCATCAAGAAAGGCGTAGAGAATGGG
ATTCAGGCTACTGTTGGTATAGCCTAAGGCGATGCAGAAGTAATAGCTGGAGAGAGCAGCTGTGCTGTGG
GAGGTGCTCCCCAGAGCCTCCACCAGGATGAATATGTGAATGGGAGTCCAGCAGACGACGAAGACTGCCA
CCACCACCAGGACCAGTCTGGTGATCCTACGCAGGTTGCGATCTTTCTCTCGGGAGCCAGAAAGGAGCCG
GACGCTCTTGAGACGCAGGATCATCAGGGTGTAGCAGACGATGATGATGAGGACAGGGATCACGAAGGCA
AAGATGAAGACGCAGATCTTCATGAAGAGGTCCCACCAGGAGTAGTCATCATCTGGGAACTGCAAGGAGC
ACTCAATGACATCGACGTCTTCCCTGACTTTGGTGCCTCCAAGGACTATTGCAGAGATGCCAACAGATGA
CGACAGCAGCCAGATGCAGATATTGATGATCTTTGCCTTCAAGGGTGTGCGGAAGTCCAAAGCCTTCACG
GGGTGGCACACGGCAATGTAGCGGTCCACGCTCATCATGGTCAAGGTGAAGATGCTGGTGAACATGTTGT
AGTAATTAATGGAAATTACTATCTTGCACAGCACATCCCCAAAAGGCCAGGAATTCATCAAGTAGACCGT
ACTCTGAAAGGGCATGGTTGTAGTAACTAAAGCATCTGCCAAAGCCAGGTTAAATATGTAAATGTTGGTT
GCTGTCTTCATCTTTGTGTATCGGATGATCACGAACATGACCAGCGAGTTGCCCACCAAGCCCACGACGA
ACACTACGGAGTAGACCGCCGTGATGATGACCGGGATGGCCGGGGAGATGTGCGCGGGCTCCAGCTGCGC
GTCCTCCGAGCCGGCGCTGCCGTTGCTGTCGGGCTCGGCCCAGCCGGGAAACCAGGCGCTGCTGTTGGGG
GGCAGGCAGGCGCTCGGGGCGCAGGTAGGGCCCGGCTCCCCGCGGAAGATCTGAATCGGGGATTCCATAG
CGTAATCTGGAACATCGTATGGGTACATGGTGGCTAGCGAAGTTCCTATACTTTCTAGAGAATAGGAACT
TCTTGCCTTAACCCAGAAATTATCACTGTTATTCTTTAGAATGGTGCAAAGAGAAGTTCCTATACCTTTT
GAAGAATAGGAACTTCGAATTCGATATCAAGCTTATCGATAATCAACCTCTGGATTACAAAATTTGTGAA
AGATTGACTGGTATTCTTAACTATGTTGCTCCTTTTACGCTATGTGGATACGCTGCTTTAATGCCTTTGT
ATCATGCTATTGCTTCCCGTATGGCTTTCATTTTCTCCTCCTTGTATAAATCCTGGTTGCTGTCTCTTTA
TGAGGAGTTGTGGCCCGTTGTCAGGCAACGTGGCGTGGTGTGCACTGTGTTTGCTGACGCAACCCCCACT
GGTTGGGGCATTGCCACCACCTGTCAGCTCCTTTCCGGGACTTTCGCTTTCCCCCTCCCTATTGCCACGG
CGGAACTCATCGCCGCCTGCCTTGCCCGCTGCTGGACAGGGGCTCGGCTGTTGGGCACTGACAATTCCGT
GGTGTTGTCGGGGAAATCATCGTCCTTTCCTTGGCTGCTCGCCTATGTTGCCACCTGGATTCTGCGCGGG
ACGTCCTTCTGCTACGTCCCTTCGGCCCTCAATCCAGCGGACCTTCCTTCCCGCGGCCTGCTGCCGGCTC
TGCGGCCTCTTCCGCGTCTTCGCCTTCGCCCTCAGACGAGTCGGATCTCCCTTTGGGCCGCCTCCCCGCA
TCGATACCGAGCGCTGCTCGAGAGATCTACGGGTGGCATCCCTGTGACCCCTCCCCAGTGCCTCTCCTGG
CCCTGGAAGTTGCCACTCCAGTGCCCACCAGCCTTGTCCTAATAAAATTAAGTTGCATCATTTTGTCTGA
CTAGGTGTCCTTCTATAATATTATGGGGTGGAGGGGGGTGGTATGGAGCAAGGGGCAAGTTGGGAAGACA
ACCTGTAGGGCCTGCGGGGTCTATTGGGAACCAAGCTGGAGTGCAGTGGCACAATCTTGGCTCACTGCAA
TCTCCGCCTCCTGGGTTCAAGCGATTCTCCTGCCTCAGCCTCCCGAGTTGTTGGGATTCCAGGCATGCAT
GACCAGGCTCAGCTAATTTTTGTTTTTTTGGTAGAGACGGGGTTTCACCATATTGGCCAGGCTGGTCTCC
AACTCCTAATCTCAGGTGATCTACCCACCTTGGCCTCCCAAATTGCTGGGATTACAGGCGTGAACCACTG
CTCCCTTCCCTGTCCTTCTGATTTTGTAGGTAACCACGTGCGGACCGAGCGGCCGCAGGAACCCCTAGTG
ATGGAGTTGGCCACTCCCTCTCTGCGCGCTCGCTCGCTCACTGAGGCCGGGCGACCAAAGGTCGCCCGAC
GCCCGGGCTTTGCCCGGGCGGCCTCAGTGAGCGAGCGAGCGCGCAGCTGCCTGCAGGGGCGCCTGATGCG
GTATTTTCTCCTTACGCATCTGTGCGGTATTTCACACCGCATA
[95 nt withheld, positions 4734-4828]
T
[46 nt withheld, positions 4830-4875]
C
[141 nt withheld, positions 4877-5017]
CCTTTGACGTTGGAGTCCACGTTCTTT
[37 nt withheld, positions 5045-5081]
ACTCTATCTCGGGCTATTCTTTTGATTTATAAGGGATTTTGCCGATTTCGGTCTATTGGTTAAAAAATGA
GCTGATTTAACAAAAATTTAACGCGAATTTTAACAAAATATTAACGTTTACAATTTTATGGTGCACTCTC
AGTACAATCTGCTCTGATGCCGCATAGTTAAGCCAGCCCCGACACCCGCCAACACCCGCTGACGCGCCCT
GACGGGCTTGTCTGCTCCCGGCATCCGCTTACAGACAAGCTGTGACCGTCTCCGGGAGCTGCATGTGTCA
GAGGTTTTCACCGTCATCACCGAAACGCGCGAGACGAAAGGGCCTCGTGATACGCCTATTTTTATAGGTT
AATGTCATGATAATAATGGTTTCTTAGACGTCAGGTGGCACTTTTCGGGGAAATGTGCGCGGAACCCCTA
TTTGTTTATTTTTCTAAATACATTCAAATATGTATCCGCTCATGAGACAATAACCCTGATAAATGCTTCA
ATAATATTGAAAAAGGAAGAGTATGAGTATTCAACATTTCCGTGTCGCCCTTATTCCCTTTTTTGCGGCA
TTTTGCCTTCCTGTTTTTGCTCACCCAGAAACGCTGGTGAAAGTAAAAGATGCTGAAGATCAGTTGGGTG
CACGAGTGGGTTACATCGAACTGGATCTCAACAGCGGTAAGATCCTTGAGAGTTTTCGCCCCGAAGAACG
TTTTCCAATGATGAGCACTTTTAAAGTTCTGCTATGTGGCGCGGTATTATCCCGTATTGACGCCGGGCAA
GAGCAACTCGGTCGCCGCATACACTATTCTCAGAATGACTTGGTTGAGTACTCACCAGTCACAGAAAAGC
ATCTTACGGATGGCATGACAGTAAGAGAATTATGCAGTGCTGCCATAACCATGAGTGATAACACTGCGGC
CAACTTACTTCTGACAACGATCGGAGGACCGAAGGAGCTAACCGCTTTTTTGCACAACATGGGGGATCAT
GTAACTCGCCTTGATCGTTGGGAACCGGAGCTGAATGAAGCCATACCAAACGACGAGCGTGACACCACGA
TGCCTGTAGCAATGGCAACAACGTTGCGCAAACTATTAACTGGCGAACTACTTACTCTAGCTTCCCGGCA
ACAATTAATAGACTGGATGGAGGCGGATAAAGTTGCAGGACCACTTCTGCGCTCGGCCCTTCCGGCTGGC
TGGTTTATTGCTGATAAATCTGGAGCCGGTGAGCGTGGGTCTCGCGGTATCATTGCAGCACTGGGGCCAG
ATGGTAAGCCCTCCCGTATCGTAGTTATCTACACGACGGGGAGTCAGGCAACTATGGATGAACGAAATAG
ACAGATCGCTGAGATAGGTGCCTCACTGATTAAGCATTGGTAACTGTCAGACCAAGTTTACTCATATATA
CTTTAGATTGATTTAAAACTTCATTTTTAATTTAAAAGGATCTAGGTGAAGATCCTTTTTGATAATCTCA
TGACCAAAATCCCTTAACGTGAGTTTTCGTTCCACTGAGCGTCAGACCCCGTAGAAAAGATCAAAGGATC
TTCTTGAGATCCTTTTTTTCTGCGCGTAATCTGCTGCTTGCAAACAAAAAAACCACCGCTACCAGCGGTG
GTTTGTTTGCCGGATCAAGAGCTACCAACTCTTTTTCCGAAGGTAACTGGCTTCAGCAGAGCGCAGATAC
CAAATACTGTTCTTCTAGTGTAGCCGTAGTTAGGCCACCACTTCAAGAACTCTGTAGCACCGCCTACATA
CCTCGCTCTGCTAATCCTGTTACCAGTGGCTGCTGCCAGTGGCGATAAGTCGTGTCTTACCGGGTTGGAC
TCAAGACGATAGTTACCGGATAAGGCGCAGCGGTCGGGCTGAACGGGGGGTTCGTGCACACAGCCCAGCT
TGGAGCGAACGACCTACACCGAACTGAGATACCTACAGCGTGAGCTATGAGAAAGCGCCACGCTTCCCGA
AGGGAGAAAGGCGGACAGGTATCCGGTAAGCGGCAGGGTCGGAACAGGAGAGCGCACGAGGGAGCTTCCA
GGGGGAAACGCCTGGTATCTTTATAGTCCTGTCGGGTTTCGCCACCTCTGACTTGAGCGTCGATTTTTGT
GATGCTCGTCAGGGGGGCGGAGCCTATGGAAAAACGCCAGCAACGCGGCCTTTTTACGGTTCCTGGCCTT
TTGCTGGCCTTTTGCTCACATGTCCTGCAGGCAGCTGCGCGCTCGCTCGCT
Features (pLannotate 1.2.2; 23 found; start..end, strand, type, name):
     11..102     -  repeat_region  AAV2 ITR (fragment): inverted terminal repeat of adeno-associated virus serotype 2 inverted
    147..594     +  promoter       hSyn promoter: human synapsin I promoter; confers neuron-specific expression (Kügler et al., 2003)
    608..625     +  misc_feature   MCS (fragment): pUC18/19 multiple cloning site
    632..665     +  protein_bind   FRT (minimal): supports FLP-mediated excision but not integration (Turan and Bode, 2011) FLP recombinase from the Saccharomyces cerevisiae 2μ plasmid
    666..715     -  intron         β-globin intron (fragment): internally truncated intron from human β-globin
    764..1480    -  CDS            mCitrine: mCitrine is a basic (constitutively fluorescent) yellow fluorescent protein published in 2001, derived from Aequorea victoria.
   1487..1949    -  misc_feature   IRES: internal ribosome entry site (IRES) of the encephalomyocarditis virus (EMCV)
   2079..3218    -  CDS            OPRK1: OPRK_HUMAN - Also known as OPRK. Experimental evidence at protein level: Swiss-Prot protein existence level 1. G-protein coupled opioid receptor that functions as receptor for endogenous alpha-neoendorphins and dynorphins, but has low affinity for beta-endorphins. Also functions as receptor for various synthetic opioids and for the psychoactive diterpene salvinorin A. Ligand binding causes a conformation change that triggers signaling via guanine nucleotide-binding proteins (G proteins) and modulates the activity of down-stream effectors, such as adenylate cyclase. Signaling leads to the inhib
   3219..3245    -  CDS            3xHA (fragment): three tandem HA epitope tags
   3259..3292    -  protein_bind   FRT (minimal): supports FLP-mediated excision but not integration (Turan and Bode, 2011) FLP recombinase from the Saccharomyces cerevisiae 2μ plasmid
   3293..3343    -  intron         β-globin intron (fragment): internally truncated intron from human β-globin
   3377..3401    +  misc_feature   MCS (fragment): pBluescript multiple cloning site
   3401..3989    +  misc_feature   WPRE: woodchuck hepatitis virus posttranscriptional regulatory element
   4021..4497    +  polyA_signal   hGH poly(A) signal: human growth hormone polyadenylation signal
   4537..4677    +  repeat_region  AAV2 ITR: inverted terminal repeat of adeno-associated virus serotype 2 inverted
   4682..4733    -  misc_feature   bom (fragment): basis of mobility region from pBR322
   4752..5207    +  rep_origin     f1 ori (sequence partly withheld): f1 bacteriophage origin of replication; arrow indicates direction of (+) strand synthesis
   5208..5257    -  misc_feature   bom (fragment): basis of mobility region from pBR322
   5359..5394    -  CDS            rop (fragment): Rop protein, which maintains plasmids at low copy number; rop
   5489..5593    +  promoter       AmpR promoter: bla
   5594..6454    +  CDS            AmpR: β-lactamase; bla; confers resistance to ampicillin, carbenicillin, and related antibiotics
   6625..7213    +  rep_origin     ori: high-copy-number ColE1/pMB1/pBR322/pUC origin of replication
   7286..11      +  repeat_region  AAV2 ITR (fragment) (across the origin): inverted terminal repeat of adeno-associated virus serotype 2 inverted
