[The description below was written by a language model from this plasmid's Addgene catalogue record and pLannotate feature annotations shown in this document.]
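Description:
pAAV-hSyn-fDIO-HA-KORD-IRES-mCitrine-WPREpA is an AAV transfer plasmid for Flp recombinase-dependent, neuron-restricted expression of the KORD chemogenetic receptor together with a yellow fluorescent reporter. The bacterial portion carries a high-copy ColE1/pUC-type origin, an f1 phage origin and an ampicillin resistance gene with its own promoter. The catalogue lists a recombination-deficient growth strain, consistent with the need to preserve the AAV2 inverted terminal repeats that flank the expression cassette and direct its packaging into recombinant AAV particles. The backbone derives from an fDIO vector in which the original EF1a promoter was replaced by the human synapsin-1 promoter. The catalogue gives a total size of 7,113 bp, whereas the sequenced record behind the feature table is 7,302 nt. The record does not explain this difference.

Between the ITRs, the hSyn promoter is followed by the payload in inverted (antisense) orientation. This payload is an N-terminally HA-tagged receptor annotated as human kappa-opioid receptor (OPRK1), on which the KORD designer receptor is based, followed by an EMCV IRES and mCitrine. Minimal FRT sites in opposing orientation are annotated on each side of the cassette. The short adjacent segments called as β-globin intron fragments may correspond to the second, heterotypic recombination sites usual in an fDIO design, but the annotation does not confirm this. Without Flp, the coding sequences cannot be read from the promoter. Flp-mediated inversion puts them in the sense orientation, giving one bicistronic transcript from which the receptor and mCitrine are translated separately. A WPRE and the hGH polyadenylation signal downstream enhance transcript stability and processing. The construct suits intersectional chemogenetic manipulation of Flp-expressing neurons, with mCitrine and the HA tag marking the expressing cells.
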