Addgene plasmid #154871: pAAV-hSyn-fDIO-HA-KORD-IRES-mCitrine-WPREpA
Purpose: Human synapsin-1 promoter; Flp-dependent KORD-IRES-mCitrine
Depositing lab: Ulrik Gether. Depositing organization: University of Copenhagen.
Backbone
  Vector backbone: pAAV-hSyn-Flp-WPRE
  Backbone manufacturer: Gether lab - modified from Addgene plasmid #55641
  Backbone size w/o insert (bp): 4828
  Total vector size (bp): 7113
  Vector type: Mammalian Expression, AAV ; FLP-FRT
Growth in bacteria
  Bacterial resistance: Ampicillin, 100 μg/mL
  Growth temperature: 37°C
  Growth strain: NEB Stable
  Copy number: High Copy
Gene/Insert
  Gene/Insert name: KORD-IRES-mCitrine
  Insert size (bp): 2485
  Promoter: Human Synapsin-1
  Tag / fusion protein: HA (N terminal on insert)
  Cloning method: Restriction Enzyme; 5′ cloning site Asc1 (not destroyed); 3′ cloning site BamHi (not destroyed)
  Sequencing primers: 5′ actcagcgctgcctcagtct; 3′ gatacaaaggcattaaagcagcg
Resource information
  A portion of this plasmid was derived from a plasmid made by: The insert is derived from Addgene plasmid #65417, whereas the backbone is derived from Addgene plasmid #55641 (wherein the Ef1a promoter is replaced with the human synapsin-1 promoter).
Terms and licenses: Academic/Nonprofit Terms; Industry Terms: Not Available to Industry
How to cite: pAAV-hSyn-fDIO-HA-KORD-IRES-mCitrine-WPREpA was a gift from Ulrik Gether (Addgene plasmid # 154871 ; http://n2t.net/addgene:154871 ; RRID:Addgene_154871)
