>Addgene plasmid #154871 | pAAV-hSyn-fDIO-HA-KORD-IRES-mCitrine-WPREpA | depositor partial sequence | sequence record 299790 | F-hSyn: actcagcgctgcctcagtct; R-WPRE: gatacaaaggcattaaagcagcg
AAGGTACCGGATCCTCTAGAGTCGACTCCGGAGAAGTTCCTATTCTCTAGAAAGTATAGGAACTTCGCAG
AATGGTAGCTGGATTGTAGCTGCTATTAGCAATATGAAACCTCTTAGAAGTTCCTATTCTTCAAAAGGTA
TAGGAACTTCGGCGCGCCCTATCACTTGTACAGCTCGTCCATGCCGAGAGTGATCCCGGCGGCGGTCACG
AACTCCAGCAGGACCATGTGATCGCGCTTCTCGTTGGGGTCTTTGCTCAGTTTGGACTGGTAGCTCAGGT
AGTGGTTGTCGGGCAGCAGCACGGGGCCGTCGCCGATGGGGGTGTTCTGCTGGTAGTGGTCGGCGAGCTG
CACGCTGCCGTCCTCGATGTTGTGGCGGATCTTGAAGTTCACCTTGATGCCGTTCTTCTGCTTGTCGGCC
ATGATATAGACGTTGTGGCTGTTGTAGTTGTACTCCAGCTTGTGCCCCAGGATGTTGCCGTCCTCCTTGA
AGTCGATGCCCTTCAGCTCGATGCGGTTCACCAGGGTGTCGCCCTCGAACTTCACCTCGGCGCGGGTCTT
GTAGTTGCCGTCGTCCTTGAAGAAGATGGTGCGCTCCTGGACGTAGCCTTCGGGCATGGCGGACTTGAAG
AAGTCGTGCTGCTTCATGTGGTCGGGGTAGCGGGCGAAGCACATCAGGCCGTAGCCGAAGGTGGTCACGA
GGGTGGGCCAGGGCACGGGCAGCTTGCCGGTGGTGCAGATGAACTTCAGGGTCAGCTTGCCGTAGGTGGC
ATCGCCCTCGCCCTCGCCGGACACGCTGAACTTGTGGCCGTTTACGTCGCCGTCCAGCTCGACCAGGATG
GGCACCACCCCGGTGAACAGCTCCTCGCCCTTGCTCACCATGGTGGCTTATCATCGTGTTTTTCAAAGGA
AAACCACGTCCCCGTGGTTCGGGGGGCCTAGACGTTTTTTTAACCTCGACTAAACACATGTAAAGCATGT
GCACCGAGGCCCCAGATCAGATCCCATACAATGGGGTACCTTCTGGGCATCCTTCAGCCCCTTGTTGAAT
ACGCTTGAGGAGAGCCATTTGACTCTTTCCACAACTATCCAACTCACAACGTGGCACTGGGGTTGTGCCG
CCTTTGCAGGTGTATCTTATACACGTGGCTTTTGGCCGCAGAGGCACCTGTCGCCAGGTGGGGGGTTCCG
CTGCCTGCAAAGGGTCGCTACAGACGTTGTTTGTCTTCAAGAAGCTTCCAGAGGAACTGCTTCCTTCACG
ACATTCAACAGACCTTGCATTCCTTTGGCGAGAGGGGAAAGACCCCTAGGAATGCTCGTCAAGAAGACAG
GGCCAGGTTTCCGGGCCCTCACATTGCCAAAAGACGGCAATATGGTGGAAAATAACATATAGACAAACGC
ACACCGGCCTTATTCCAAGCGGCTTCGGCCAGTAACGTTAGGGGGGGGGGAGGGAGAGGGGCGATATCGC
GGCCGCTCATACTGGTTTATTCATCCCATCGATGTCCCTCAGGTAAGCAGGATCCTGAACTGTATTTCGG
ACTCTGCTAGTGCTCTGCCGCTCCATCCTCATCTTCAGTGGAAAGCAGAAGTCCCGGAAACACCGCTTGA
AGTTTTCATCAAGAAAGGCGTAGAGAATGGGATTCAGGCTACTGTTGGTATAGCCTAAGGCGATGCAGAA
GTAATAGCTGGAGAGAGCAGCTGTGCTGTGGGAGGTGCTCCCCAGAGCCTCCACCAGGATGAATATGTGA
ATGGGAGTCCAGCAGACGACGAAGACTGCCACCACCACCAGGACCAGTCTGGTGATCCTACGCAGGTTGC
GATCTTTCTCTCGGGAGCCAGAAAGGAGCCGGACGCTCTTGAGACGCAGGATCATCAGGGTGTAGCAGAC
GATGATGATGAGGACAGGGATCACGAAGGCAAAGATGAAGACGCAGATCTTCATGAAGAGGTCCCACCAG
GAGTAGTCATCATCTGGGAACTGCAAGGAGCACTCAATGACATCGACGTCTTCCCTGACTTTGGTGCCTC
CAAGGACTATTGCAGAGATGCCAACAGATGACGACAGCAGCCAGATGCAGATATTGATGATCTTTGCCTT
CAAGGGTGTGCGGAAGTCCAAAGCCTTCACGGGGTGGCACACGGCAATGTAGCGGTCCACGCTCATCATG
GTCAAGGTGAAGATGCTGGTGAACATGTTGTAGTAATTAATGGAAATTACTATCTTGCACAGCACATCCC
CAAAAGGCCAGGAATTCATCAAGTAGACCGTACTCTGAAAGGGCATGGTTGTAGTAACTAAAGCATCTGC
CAAAGCCAGGTTAAATATGTAAATGTTGGTTGCTGTCTTCATCTTTGTGTATCGGATGATCACGAACATG
ACCAGCGAGTTGCCCACCAAGCCCACGACGAACACTACGGAGTAGACCGCCGTGATGATGACCGGGATGG
CCGGGGAGATGTGCGCGGGCTCCAGCTGCGCGTCCTCCGAGCCGGCGCTGCCGTTGCTGTCGGGCTCGGC
CCAGCCGGGAAACCAGGCGCTGCTGTTGGGGGGCAGGCAGGCGCTCGGGGCGCAGGTAGGGCCCGGCTCC
CCGCGGAAGATCTGAATCGGGGATTCCATAGCGTAATCTGGAACATCGTATGGGTACATGGTGGCTAGCG
AAGTTCCTATACTTTCTAGAGAATAGGAACTTCTTGCCTTAACCCAGAAATTATCACTGTTATTCTTTAG
AATGGTGCAAAGAGAAGTTCCTATACCTTTTGAAGAATAGGAACTTCGAATTCGATATCAAGCTTATCGA
TAATCAACCTCTGGATTACAAAATTTGTGAAAGATTGACT
